>Addgene plasmid #182548 | ER-GCaMP6f | addgene full sequence | sequence record 357328 | Addgene NGS Result
TTTCCTGCGTTATCCCCTGATTCTGTGGATAACCGTATTACCGCCATGCATTAGTTATTAATAGTAATCA
ATTACGGGGTCATTAGTTCATAGCCCATATATGGAGTTCCGCGTTACATAACTTACGGTAAATGGCCCGC
CTGGCTGACCGCCCAACGACCCCCGCCCATTGACGTCAATAATGACGTATGTTCCCATAGTAACGCCAAT
AGGGACTTTCCATTGACGTCAATGGGTGGAGTATTTACGGTAAACTGCCCACTTGGCAGTACATCAAGTG
TATCATATGCCAAGTACGCCCCCTATTGACGTCAATGACGGTAAATGGCCCGCCTGGCATTATGCCCAGT
ACATGACCTTATGGGACTTTCCTACTTGGCAGTACATCTACGTATTAGTCATCGCTATTACCATGGTGAT
GCGGTTTTGGCAGTACATCAATGGGCGTGGATAGCGGTTTGACTCACGGGGATTTCCAAGTCTCCACCCC
ATTGACGTCAATGGGAGTTTGTTTTGGCACCAAAATCAACGGGACTTTCCAAAATGTCGTAACAACTCCG
CCCCATTGACGCAAATGGGCGGTAGGCGTGTACGGTGGGAGGTCTATATAAGCAGAGCTGGTTTAGTGAA
CCGTCAGATCCGCTAGCGCTACCGGACTCAGATCTCGAGCCACCATGCATCCGGATATGGACCCTGTGGT
CGTGCTGGGGCTGTGCCTGAGCTGTCTGCTGCTGCTGAGCCTGTGGAAGCAGTCCTACGGAGGCGGGTTG
GATCCACCGGTCGCCACCATGGTCGACTCATCACGTCGTAAGTGGAATAAGACAGGTCACGCAGTCAGAG
CTATAGGTCGGCTGAGCTCACTCGAGAACGTCTATATCAAGGCCGACAAGCAGAAGAACGGCATCAAGGC
GAACTTCAAGATCCGCCACAACATCGAGGACGGCGGCGTGCAGCTCGCCTACCACTACCAGCAGAACACC
CCCATCGGCGACGGCCCCGTGCTGCTGCCCGACAACCACTACCTGAGCGTGCAGTCCAAACTTTCGAAAG
ACCCCAACGAGAAGCGCGATCACATGGTCCTGCTGGAGTTCGTGACCGCCGCCGGGATCACTCTCGGCAT
GGACGAGCTGTACAAGGGCGGTACCGGAGGGAGCATGGTGAGCAAGGGCGAGGAGCTGTTCACCGGGGTG
GTGCCCATCCTGGTCGAGCTGGACGGCGACGTAAACGGCCACAAGTTCAGCGTGTCCGGCGAGGGTGAGG
GCGATGCCACCTACGGCAAGCTGACCCTGAAGTTCATCTGCACCACCGGCAAGCTGCCCGTGCCCTGGCC
CACCCTCGTGACCACCCTGACCTACGGCGTGCAGTGCTTCAGCCGCTACCCCGACCACATGAAGCAGCAC
GACTTCTTCAAGTCCGCCATGCCCGAAGGCTACATCCAGGAGCGCACCATCTTCTTCAAGGACGACGGCA
ACTACAAGACCCGCGCCGAGGTGAAGTTCGAGGGCGACACCCTGGTGAACCGCATCGAGCTGAAGGGCAT
CGACTTCAAGGAGGACGGCAACATCCTGGGGCACAAGCTGGAGTACAACCTGCCGGACCAACTGACTGAA
GAGCAGATCGCAGAATTTAAAGAGGAATTCTCCCTATTTGACAAGGACGGGGATGGGACAATAACAACCA
AGGAGCTGGGGACGGTGATGCGGTCTCTGGGGCAGAACCCCACAGAAGCAGAGCTGCAGGACATGATCAA
TGAAGTAGATGCCGACGGTGACGGCACAATCGACTTCCCTGAGTTCCTGACAATGATGGCAAGAAAAATG
AAATACAGGGACACGGAAGAAGAAATTAGAGAAGCGTTCGGTGTGTTTGATAAGGATGGCAATGGCTACA
TCAGTGCAGCAGAGCTTCGCCACGTGATGACAAACCTTGGAGAGAAGTTAACAGATGAAGAGGTTGATGA
AATGATCAGGGAAGCAGACATCGATGGGGATGGTCAGGTAAACTACGAAGAGTTTGTACAAATGATGACA
GCGAAGCTTTAAAGCGGCCGCGACTCTAGATCATAATCAGCCATACCACATTTGTAGAGGTTTTACTTGC
TTTAAAAAACCTCCCACACCTCCCCCTGAACCTGAAACATAAAATGAATGCAATTGTTGTTGTTAACTTG
TTTATTGCAGCTTATAATGGTTACAAATAAAGCAATAGCATCACAAATTTCACAAATAAAGCATTTTTTT
CACTGCATTCTAGTTGTGGTTTGTCCAAACTCATCAATGTATCTTAAGGCGTAAATTGTAAGCGTTAATA
TTTTGTTAAAATTCGCGTTAAATTTTTGTTAAATCAGCTCATTTTTTAACCAATAGGCCGAAATCGGCAA
AATCCCTTATAAATCAAAAGAATAGACCGAGATAGGGT
[37 nt withheld, positions 2419-2455]
AAAGAACGTGGACTCCAACGTCAAAGG
[49 nt withheld, positions 2483-2531]
T
[91 nt withheld, positions 2533-2623]
G
[124 nt withheld, positions 2625-2748]
CAGGTGGCACTTTTCGGGGAAATGTGCGCGGAACCCCTATTTGTTTATTTTTCTAAATACATTCAAATAT
GTATCCGCTCATGAGACAATAACCCTGATAAATGCTTCAATAATATTGAAAAAGGAAGAGTCCTGAGGCG
GAAAGAACCAGCTGTGGAATGTGTGTCAGTTAGGGTGTGGAAAGTCCCCAGGCTCCCCAGCAGGCAGAAG
TATGCAAAGCATGCATCTCAATTAGTCAGCAACCAGGTGTGGAAAGTCCCCAGGCTCCCCAGCAGGCAGA
AGTATGCAAAGCATGCATCTCAATTAGTCAGCAACCATAGTCCCGCCCCTAACTCCGCCCATCCCGCCCC
TAACTCCGCCCAGTTCCGCCCATTCTCCGCCCCATGGCTGACTAATTTTTTTTATTTATGCAGAGGCCGA
GGCCGCCTCGGCCTCTGAGCTATTCCAGAAGTAGTGAGGAGGCTTTTTTGGAGGCCTAGGCTTTTGCAAA
GATCGATCAAGAGACAGGATGAGGATCGTTTCGCATGATTGAACAAGATGGATTGCACGCAGGTTCTCCG
GCCGCTTGGGTGGAGAGGCTATTCGGCTATGACTGGGCACAACAGACAATCGGCTGCTCTGATGCCGCCG
TGTTCCGGCTGTCAGCGCAGGGGCGCCCGGTTCTTTTTGTCAAGACCGACCTGTCCGGTGCCCTGAATGA
ACTGCAAGACGAGGCAGCGCGGCTATCGTGGCTGGCCACGACGGGCGTTCCTTGCGCAGCTGTGCTCGAC
GTTGTCACTGAAGCGGGAAGGGACTGGCTGCTATTGGGCGAAGTGCCGGGGCAGGATCTCCTGTCATCTC
ACCTTGCTCCTGCCGAGAAAGTATCCATCATGGCTGATGCAATGCGGCGGCTGCATACGCTTGATCCGGC
TACCTGCCCATTCGACCACCAAGCGAAACATCGCATCGAGCGAGCACGTACTCGGATGGAAGCCGGTCTT
GTCGATCAGGATGATCTGGACGAAGAGCATCAGGGGCTCGCGCCAGCCGAACTGTTCGCCAGGCTCAAGG
CGAGCATGCCCGACGGCGAGGATCTCGTCGTGACCCATGGCGATGCCTGCTTGCCGAATATCATGGTGGA
AAATGGCCGCTTTTCTGGATTCATCGACTGTGGCCGGCTGGGTGTGGCGGACCGCTATCAGGACATAGCG
TTGGCTACCCGTGATATTGCTGAAGAGCTTGGCGGCGAATGGGCTGACCGCTTCCTCGTGCTTTACGGTA
TCGCCGCTCCCGATTCGCAGCGCATCGCCTTCTATCGCCTTCTTGACGAGTTCTTCTGAGCGGGACTCTG
GGGTTCGAAATGACCGACCAAGCGACGCCCAACCTGCCATCACGAGATTTCGATTCCACCGCCGCCTTCT
ATGAAAGGTTGGGCTTCGGAATCGTTTTCCGGGACGCCGGCTGGATGATCCTCCAGCGCGGGGATCTCAT
GCTGGAGTTCTTCGCCCACCCTAGGGGGAGGCTAACTGAAACACGGAAGGAGACAATACCGGAAGGAACC
CGCGCTATGACGGCAATAAAAAGACAGAATAAAACGCACGGTGTTGGGTCGTTTGTTCATAAACGCGGGG
TTCGGTCCCAGGGCTGGCACTCTGTCGATACCCCACCGAGACCCCATTGGGGCCAATACGCCCGCGTTTC
TTCCTTTTCCCCACCCCACCCCCCAAGTTCGGGTGAAGGCCCAGGGCTCGCAGCCAACGTCGGGGCGGCA
GGCCCTGCCATAGCCTCAGGTTACTCATATATACTTTAGATTGATTTAAAACTTCATTTTTAATTTAAAA
GGATCTAGGTGAAGATCCTTTTTGATAATCTCATGACCAAAATCCCTTAACGTGAGTTTTCGTTCCACTG
AGCGTCAGACCCCGTAGAAAAGATCAAAGGATCTTCTTGAGATCCTTTTTTTCTGCGCGTAATCTGCTGC
TTGCAAACAAAAAAACCACCGCTACCAGCGGTGGTTTGTTTGCCGGATCAAGAGCTACCAACTCTTTTTC
CGAAGGTAACTGGCTTCAGCAGAGCGCAGATACCAAATACTGTTCTTCTAGTGTAGCCGTAGTTAGGCCA
CCACTTCAAGAACTCTGTAGCACCGCCTACATACCTCGCTCTGCTAATCCTGTTACCAGTGGCTGCTGCC
AGTGGCGATAAGTCGTGTCTTACCGGGTTGGACTCAAGACGATAGTTACCGGATAAGGCGCAGCGGTCGG
GCTGAACGGGGGGTTCGTGCACACAGCCCAGCTTGGAGCGAACGACCTACACCGAACTGAGATACCTACA
GCGTGAGCTATGAGAAAGCGCCACGCTTCCCGAAGGGAGAAAGGCGGACAGGTATCCGGTAAGCGGCAGG
GTCGGAACAGGAGAGCGCACGAGGGAGCTTCCAGGGGGAAACGCCTGGTATCTTTATAGTCCTGTCGGGT
TTCGCCACCTCTGACTTGAGCGTCGATTTTTGTGATGCTCGTCAGGGGGGCGGAGCCTATGGAAAAACGC
CAGCAACGCGGCCTTTTTACGGTTCCTGGCCTTTTGCTGGCCTTTTGCTCACATGTTC
Features (pLannotate 1.2.2; 16 found; start..end, strand, type, name):
      1..44      +  rep_origin     RSF ori (fragment): Plasmids containing the RSF 1030 origin of replication can be propagated in E. coli cells that contain additional plasmids with compatible origins.
    112..415     +  enhancer       CMV enhancer: human cytomegalovirus immediate early enhancer
    416..619     +  promoter       CMV promoter: human cytomegalovirus (CMV) immediate early promoter
    642..670     +  misc_feature   MCS (fragment): multiple cloning site
    687..779     +  CDS            CYP2C1 (fragment): CP2C1_RABIT - Experimental evidence at protein level: Swiss-Prot protein existence level 1. Cytochromes P450 are a group of heme-thiolate monooxygenases. In liver microsomes, this enzyme is involved in an NADPH-dependent electron transport pathway. It oxidizes a variety of structurally unrelated compounds, including steroids, fatty acids, and xenobiotics. From Oryctolagus cuniculus (Rabbit).
    781..2036    +  CDS            GCaMP6f (fragment): improved fluorescent protein-based calcium sensor (Chen et al., 2013)
   2059..2142    +  CDS            large T antigen (fragment): large T antigen from SV40 (simian virus 40)
   2165..2286    +  polyA_signal   SV40 poly(A) signal: SV40 polyadenylation signal
   2320..2748    -  rep_origin     f1 ori (sequence partly withheld): f1 bacteriophage origin of replication; arrow indicates direction of (+) strand synthesis
   2775..2879    +  promoter       AmpR promoter: bla
   2881..3238    +  promoter       SV40 promoter: SV40 enhancer and early promoter
   3273..4067    +  CDS            NeoR/KanR: aminoglycoside phosphotransferase from Tn5; aph(3')-II (or nptII); confers resistance to neomycin, kanamycin, and G418 (Geneticin®)
   4088..4240    +  CDS            ble (fragment): BLE_KLEPN - Experimental evidence at protein level: Swiss-Prot protein existence level 1. Binding protein with a strong affinity to the bleomycin family of antibiotics. Binds to CL990; an antimitotic-antibiotic compound. From Klebsiella pneumoniae.
   4299..4346    +  polyA_signal   HSV TK poly(A) signal: herpes simplex virus thymidine kinase polyadenylation signal (Cole and Stacy, 1985)
   4437..4453    -  polyA_signal   bGH poly(A) signal (fragment): bovine growth hormone polyadenylation signal
   4675..5263    +  rep_origin     ori: high-copy-number ColE1/pMB1/pBR322/pUC origin of replication
