[The description below was written by a language model from this plasmid's Addgene catalogue record and pLannotate feature annotations shown in this document.]
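Description:
ER-GCaMP6f is a mammalian expression plasmid of about 5.3 kb that produces the genetically encoded calcium indicator GCaMP6f anchored to the cytosolic face of the endoplasmic reticulum. The catalogue lists the backbone as pcDNA 3.1. The annotated layout looks more like an N1/C1-type fluorescent protein vector: a single NeoR/KanR gene driven by tandem bacterial (AmpR) and SV40 promoters, an HSV TK polyadenylation signal, an SV40 poly(A) after the insert, and kanamycin selection in bacteria. The record does not resolve this discrepancy. The plasmid is propagated in E. coli through a high-copy ColE1/pUC-type origin under kanamycin selection. The same aminoglycoside phosphotransferase gene allows G418 selection of stably transfected mammalian cells. An f1 origin is also present, and the short hits to RSF ori, ble, large T antigen and bGH poly(A) appear to be minor fragments of backbone sequence.

The expression cassette uses the human CMV immediate early enhancer and promoter. It drives a short N-terminal segment matching rabbit cytochrome P450 2C1 (listed as an 81 bp "ER localized P450" insert), followed almost immediately by the GCaMP6f coding sequence and the SV40 polyadenylation signal. The P450 segment acts as an ER membrane anchor that tethers the sensor to the ER with GCaMP6f exposed to the cytosol. The probe therefore reports calcium changes next to the ER surface, not calcium inside the lumen or bulk cytosolic signals. According to the associated publication title, it was developed to measure calcium activity in astrocytic processes, where local ER-proximal signals are otherwise hard to resolve.
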