Addgene plasmid #182548: ER-GCaMP6f
Purpose: Expresses GCaMP6f on the cytosolic side of the ER (P-450site)
Depositing lab: Chris Richards. Depositing organization: University of Kentucky. Publication: ER-GCaMP6f: An Endoplasmic Reticulum-Targeted Genetic Probe to Measure Calcium Activity in Astrocytic Processes. Aryal SP, Xia M, Adindu E, Davis C, Ortinski PI, Richards CI. Anal Chem. 2022 Jan 21. doi: 10.1021/acs.analchem.1c04321. PubMed 35061939.
Backbone
  Vector backbone: pcDNA 3.1
  Backbone size w/o insert (bp): 5308
  Total vector size (bp): 5326
  Vector type: Mammalian Expression, Bacterial Expression
  Selectable markers: Neomycin (select with G418)
Growth in bacteria
  Bacterial resistance: Kanamycin, 50 μg/mL
  Growth temperature: 37°C
  Growth strain: DH5alpha
  Copy number: Unknown
Gene/Insert
  Gene/Insert name: ER localized P450
  Insert size (bp): 81
Terms and licenses: Academic/Nonprofit Terms; Industry Terms: Not Available to Industry
How to cite: ER-GCaMP6f was a gift from Chris Richards (Addgene plasmid # 182548 ; http://n2t.net/addgene:182548 ; RRID:Addgene_182548)
